Addgene plasmid #223166: pBK2046-AAV-2xSp1-2xNFkB-EFSNC-dSaCas9-KRAB-MECP2(APOE-gRNA1)
Purpose: 2nd gen. vector for expression of KRAB and truncated MECP2 with dSaCas9 and gRNA1 targeting human/mouse APOE
Depositing lab: Boris Kantor. Depositing organization: Duke University. Publication: All-in-one AAV-delivered epigenome-editing platform: proof-of-concept and therapeutic implications for neurodegenerative disorders. Kantor B, Odonovan B, Rittiner J, Hodgson D, Lindner N, Guerrero S, Dong W, Zhang A, Chiba-Falek O. bioRxiv [Preprint]. 2024 May 19:2023.04.14.536951. doi: 10.1101/2023.04.14.536951. PubMed 38798630.
Backbone
  Vector backbone: Unknown
  Vector type: Mammalian Expression, AAV, CRISPR
Growth in bacteria
  Bacterial resistance: Ampicillin, 100 μg/mL
  Growth temperature: 37°C
  Growth strain: NEB Stable
  Copy number: High Copy
Gene/Insert
  Gene/Insert name: KRAB-MECP2
  gRNA/shRNA sequence: Unspecified
  Species: H. sapiens (human)
  Mutation: Encodes aa 204-310 (MECP2)
  Entrez Gene: MECP2 (a.k.a. AUTSX3, MRX16, MRX79, MRXS13, MRXSL, PPMX, RS, RTS, RTT)
  Promoter: EF1a
  Tag / fusion protein: 3xFLAG (N terminal on backbone)
  Cloning method: Unknown
Terms and licenses: Academic/Nonprofit Terms; Industry Terms: Not Available to Industry
Depositor comments: Targets human and mouse ApoE. Please visit https://doi.org/10.1101/2023.04.14.536951 for bioRxiv preprint.
How to cite: pBK2046-AAV-2xSp1-2xNFkB-EFSNC-dSaCas9-KRAB-MECP2(APOE-gRNA1) was a gift from Boris Kantor (Addgene plasmid # 223166 ; http://n2t.net/addgene:223166 ; RRID:Addgene_223166)
