[The description below was written by a language model from this plasmid's Addgene catalogue record and pLannotate feature annotations shown in this document.]
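Description:
pBK2046-AAV-2xSp1-2xNFkB-EFSNC-dSaCas9-KRAB-MECP2(APOE-gRNA1) is an all-in-one AAV transfer plasmid (7,577 nt) for CRISPR-based epigenome silencing in mammalian cells. The catalogue describes it as a second-generation vector, and the parent backbone is not stated. It is maintained in bacteria through a high-copy ColE1/pUC-type origin with ampicillin selection (AmpR under its own bla promoter). The backbone also carries an f1 origin and small remnants of pBR322 bom and rop sequences. Two AAV2 inverted terminal repeats flank the payload, allowing it to be packaged into recombinant AAV particles.

Between the ITRs, a compact EF-1α core promoter drives a single fusion protein. The construct name indicates that this promoter is supplemented with two Sp1 and two NF-κB binding sites, although the feature table does not annotate them separately. The fusion begins with an N-terminal 3xFLAG tag, followed by Staphylococcus aureus Cas9, which the name and purpose field identify as the nuclease-dead form (dSaCas9). A nucleoplasmin bipartite NLS comes next, then the ZNF10 KRAB repression domain and a truncated human MECP2 fragment (amino acids 204–310), ending at a short synthetic poly(A) signal. The small SaCas9 ortholog, minimal promoter and trimmed repressor help keep the cassette within AAV packaging capacity. Downstream, a human U6 Pol III promoter expresses a guide RNA on the Sa gRNA scaffold. The guide is described as gRNA1 targeting both human and mouse APOE, but the record does not give the spacer sequence.

The guide brings the catalytically inactive Cas9 to APOE, where the KRAB and MECP2 domains repress transcription without cutting DNA. The associated work presents the platform as a proof of concept with therapeutic implications for neurodegenerative disorders.
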