Features (pLannotate 1.2.2; 18 found; start..end, strand, type, name):
    176..241     +  CDS            3xFLAG: three tandem FLAG® epitope tags, followed by an enterokinase cleavage site
    320..3475    +  CDS            cas9: CAS9_STAAU - Experimental evidence at protein level: Swiss-Prot protein existence level 1. CRISPR (clustered regularly interspaced short palindromic repeat) is an adaptive immune system that provides protection against mobile genetic elements (viruses, transposable elements and conjugative plasmids). CRISPR clusters contain spacers, sequences complementary to antecedent mobile elements, and target invading nucleic acids. CRISPR clusters are transcribed and processed into CRISPR RNA (crRNA). In type II CRISPR systems correct processing of pre-crRNA requires a trans- encoded small RNA (tracrRNA)
   3476..3523    +  CDS            nucleoplasmin NLS: bipartite nuclear localization signal from nucleoplasmin
   3569..3754    +  CDS            KRAB: Krüppel-associated box (KRAB) transcriptional repression domain from the human zinc finger protein ZNF10 (Margolin et al., 1994)
   3752..4099    +  CDS            MECP2 (fragment): MECP2_HUMAN - Experimental evidence at protein level: Swiss-Prot protein existence level 1. Chromosomal protein that binds to methylated DNA. It can bind specifically to a single methyl-CpG pair. It is not influenced by sequences flanking the methyl-CpGs. Mediates transcriptional repression through interaction with histone deacetylase and the corepressor SIN3A. Binds both 5-methylcytosine (5mC) and 5-hydroxymethylcytosine (5hmC)- containing DNA, with a preference for 5-methylcytosine (5mC). From Homo sapiens (Human).
   4148..4196    +  polyA_signal   poly(A) signal: synthetic polyadenylation signal
   4208..4448    +  promoter       U6 promoter: RNA polymerase III promoter for human U6 snRNA
   4476..4551    +  misc_RNA       Sa gRNA scaffold: guide RNA scaffold for the Staphylococcus aureus CRISPR/Cas9 system
   4565..4705    +  repeat_region  AAV2 ITR: inverted terminal repeat of adeno-associated virus serotype 2 inverted
   4710..4761    -  misc_feature   bom (fragment): basis of mobility region from pBR322
   4780..5235    +  rep_origin     f1 ori (sequence partly withheld): f1 bacteriophage origin of replication; arrow indicates direction of (+) strand synthesis
   5236..5285    -  misc_feature   bom (fragment): basis of mobility region from pBR322
   5387..5422    -  CDS            rop (fragment): Rop protein, which maintains plasmids at low copy number; rop
   5517..5621    +  promoter       AmpR promoter: bla
   5622..6482    +  CDS            AmpR: β-lactamase; bla; confers resistance to ampicillin, carbenicillin, and related antibiotics
   6653..7241    +  rep_origin     ori: high-copy-number ColE1/pMB1/pBR322/pUC origin of replication
   7303..7443    -  repeat_region  AAV2 ITR: inverted terminal repeat of adeno-associated virus serotype 2 inverted
   7525..159     +  promoter       EF-1α core promoter (across the origin): core promoter for human elongation factor EF-1α
>Addgene plasmid #223166 | pBK2046-AAV-2xSp1-2xNFkB-EFSNC-dSaCas9-KRAB-MECP2(APOE-gRNA1) | addgene full sequence | sequence record 442868 | Addgene NGS Result
AATTGATCCGGTGCCTAGAGAAGGTGGCGCGGGGTAAACTGGGAAAGTGATGTCGTGTACTGGCTCCGCC
TTTTTCCCGAGGGTGGGGGAGAACCGTATATAAGTGCAGTAGTCGCCGTGAACGTTCTTTTTCGCAACGG
GTTTGCCGCCAGAACACAGGACCGGTGCCACCATGGACTACAAAGACCATGACGGTGATTATAAAGATCA
TGACATAGATTACAAGGATGACGATGACAAGGGTGGATCGCCAAAGAAAAAGAGGAAAGTCGCCCCAAAG
AAGAAGCGGAAGGTCGGTATCCACGGAGTCCCAGCAGCCAAGCGGAACTACATCCTGGGCCTGGCCATCG
GCATCACCAGCGTGGGCTACGGCATCATCGACTACGAGACACGGGACGTGATCGATGCCGGCGTGCGGCT
GTTCAAAGAGGCCAACGTGGAAAACAACGAGGGCAGGCGGAGCAAGAGAGGCGCCAGAAGGCTGAAGCGG
CGGAGGCGGCATAGAATCCAGAGAGTGAAGAAGCTGCTGTTCGACTACAACCTGCTGACCGACCACAGCG
AGCTGAGCGGCATCAACCCCTACGAGGCCAGAGTGAAGGGCCTGAGCCAGAAGCTGAGCGAGGAAGAGTT
CTCTGCCGCCCTGCTGCACCTGGCCAAGAGAAGAGGCGTGCACAACGTGAACGAGGTGGAAGAGGACACC
GGCAACGAGCTGTCCACCAAAGAGCAGATCAGCCGGAACAGCAAGGCCCTGGAAGAGAAATACGTGGCCG
AACTGCAGCTGGAACGGCTGAAGAAAGACGGCGAAGTGCGGGGCAGCATCAACAGATTCAAGACCAGCGA
CTACGTGAAAGAAGCCAAACAGCTGCTGAAGGTGCAGAAGGCCTACCACCAGCTGGACCAGAGCTTCATC
GACACCTACATCGACCTGCTGGAAACCCGGCGGACCTACTATGAGGGACCTGGCGAGGGCAGCCCCTTCG
GCTGGAAGGACATCAAAGAATGGTACGAGATGCTGATGGGCCACTGCACCTACTTCCCCGAGGAACTGCG
GAGCGTGAAGTACGCCTACAACGCCGACCTGTACAACGCCCTGAACGACCTGAACAATCTCGTGATCACC
AGGGACGAGAACGAGAAGCTGGAATATTACGAGAAGTTCCAGATCATCGAGAACGTGTTCAAGCAGAAGA
AGAAGCCCACCCTGAAGCAGATCGCCAAAGAAATCCTCGTGAACGAAGAGGATATTAAGGGCTACAGAGT
GACCAGCACCGGCAAGCCCGAGTTCACCAACCTGAAGGTGTACCACGACATCAAGGACATTACCGCCCGG
AAAGAGATTATTGAGAACGCCGAGCTGCTGGATCAGATTGCCAAGATCCTGACCATCTACCAGAGCAGCG
AGGACATCCAGGAAGAACTGACCAATCTGAACTCCGAGCTGACCCAGGAAGAGATCGAGCAGATCTCTAA
TCTGAAGGGCTATACCGGCACCCACAACCTGAGCCTGAAGGCCATCAACCTGATCCTGGACGAGCTGTGG
CACACCAACGACAACCAGATCGCTATCTTCAACCGGCTGAAGCTGGTGCCCAAGAAGGTGGACCTGTCCC
AGCAGAAAGAGATCCCCACCACCCTGGTGGACGACTTCATCCTGAGCCCCGTCGTGAAGAGAAGCTTCAT
CCAGAGCATCAAAGTGATCAACGCCATCATCAAGAAGTACGGCCTGCCCAACGACATCATTATCGAGCTG
GCCCGCGAGAAGAACTCCAAGGACGCCCAGAAAATGATCAACGAGATGCAGAAGCGGAACCGGCAGACCA
ACGAGCGGATCGAGGAAATCATCCGGACCACCGGCAAAGAGAACGCCAAGTACCTGATCGAGAAGATCAA
GCTGCACGACATGCAGGAAGGCAAGTGCCTGTACAGCCTGGAAGCCATCCCTCTGGAAGATCTGCTGAAC
AACCCCTTCAACTATGAGGTGGACCACATCATCCCCAGAAGCGTGTCCTTCGACAACAGCTTCAACAACA
AGGTGCTCGTGAAGCAGGAAGAAGCCAGCAAGAAGGGCAACCGGACCCCATTCCAGTACCTGAGCAGCAG
CGACAGCAAGATCAGCTACGAAACCTTCAAGAAGCACATCCTGAATCTGGCCAAGGGCAAGGGCAGAATC
AGCAAGACCAAGAAAGAGTATCTGCTGGAAGAACGGGACATCAACAGGTTCTCCGTGCAGAAAGACTTCA
TCAACCGGAACCTGGTGGATACCAGATACGCCACCAGAGGCCTGATGAACCTGCTGCGGAGCTACTTCAG
AGTGAACAACCTGGACGTGAAAGTGAAGTCCATCAATGGCGGCTTCACCAGCTTTCTGCGGCGGAAGTGG
AAGTTTAAGAAAGAGCGGAACAAGGGGTACAAGCACCACGCCGAGGACGCCCTGATCATTGCCAACGCCG
ATTTCATCTTCAAAGAGTGGAAGAAACTGGACAAGGCCAAAAAAGTGATGGAAAACCAGATGTTCGAGGA
AAAGCAGGCCGAGAGCATGCCCGAGATCGAAACCGAGCAGGAGTACAAAGAGATCTTCATCACCCCCCAC
CAGATCAAGCACATTAAGGACTTCAAGGACTACAAGTACAGCCACCGGGTGGACAAGAAGCCTAATAGAG
AGCTGATTAACGACACCCTGTACTCCACCCGGAAGGACGACAAGGGCAACACCCTGATCGTGAACAATCT
GAACGGCCTGTACGACAAGGACAATGACAAGCTGAAAAAGCTGATCAACAAGAGCCCCGAAAAGCTGCTG
ATGTACCACCACGACCCCCAGACCTACCAGAAACTGAAGCTGATTATGGAACAGTACGGCGACGAGAAGA
ATCCCCTGTACAAGTACTACGAGGAAACCGGGAACTACCTGACCAAGTACTCCAAAAAGGACAACGGCCC
CGTGATCAAGAAGATTAAGTATTACGGCAACAAACTGAACGCCCATCTGGACATCACCGACGACTACCCC
AACAGCAGAAACAAGGTCGTGAAGCTGTCCCTGAAGCCCTACAGATTCGACGTGTACCTGGACAATGGCG
TGTACAAGTTCGTGACCGTGAAGAATCTGGATGTGATCAAAAAAGAAAACTACTACGAAGTGAATAGCAA
GTGCTATGAGGAAGCTAAGAAGCTGAAGAAGATCAGCAACCAGGCCGAGTTTATCGCCTCCTTCTACAAC
AACGATCTGATCAAGATCAACGGCGAGCTGTATAGAGTGATCGGCGTGAACAACGACCTGCTGAACCGGA
TCGAAGTGAACATGATCGACATCACCTACCGCGAGTACCTGGAAAACATGAACGACAAGAGGCCCCCCAG
GATCATTAAGACAATCGCCTCCAAGACCCAGAGCATTAAGAAGTACAGCACAGACATTCTGGGCAACCTG
TATGAAGTGAAATCTAAGAAGCACCCTCAGATCATCAAAAAGGGCAAAAGGCCGGCGGCCACGAAAAAGG
CCGGCCAGGCAAAAAAGAAAAAGGGATCCGGTGGAGGAAGTGGCGGGTCAGGGTCGGGTGGCACTAGTCG
GACACTGGTGACCTTCAAGGATGTATTTGTGGACTTCACCAGGGAGGAGTGGAAGCTGCTGGACACTGCT
CAGCAGATCGTGTACAGAAATGTGATGCTGGAGAACTATAAGAACCTGGTTTCCTTGGGTTATCAGCTTA
CTAAGCCAGATGTGATCCTCCGGTTGGAGAAGGGAGAAGAGCCCTCGGGAGGTGGTTCGGGAGGTGGTTC
GGAGGGTGTGCAGGTGAAAAGGGTCCTGGAGAAAAGTCCTGGGAAGCTCCTTGTCAAGATGCCTTTTCAA
ACTTCGCCAGGGGGCAAGGCTGAGGGGGGTGGGGCCACCACATCCACCCAGGTCATGGTGATCAAACGCC
CCGGCAGGAAGCGAAAAGCTGAGGCCGACCCTCAGGCCATTCCCAAGAAACGGGGCCGAAAGCCGGGGAG
TGTGGTGGCAGCCGCTGCCGCCGAGGCCAAAAAGAAAGCCGTGAAGGAGTCTTCTATCCGATCTGTGCAG
GAGACAGTACTCCCCATCAAGAAGCGCAAGACCCGGGAGGCTAGCGGAGGTGGTTCGCCAAAGAAGAAAC
GGAAGGTGGGATCCTGAAATAAAAGATCTTTGTTTTCATTAGATCTGTGTGTTGGTTTTTTGTGTGCGGC
CGGTACCGAGGGCCTATTTCCCATGATTCCTTCATATTTGCATATACGATACAAGGCTGTTAGAGAGATA
ATTGGAATTAATTTGACTGTAAACACAAAGATATTAGTACAAAATACGTGACGTAGAAAGTAATAATTTC
TTGGGTAGTTTGCAGTTTTAAAATTATGTTTTAAAATGGACTATCATATGCTTACCGTAACTTGAAAGTA
TTTCGATTTCTTGGCTTTATATATCTTGTGGAAAGGACGAAACACCGAGGAGGGGGCGGGACAGGGTTTT
AGTACTCTGGAAACAGAATCTACTAAAACAAGGCAAAATGCCGTGTTTATCTCGTCAACTTGTTGGCGAG
ATTTTTGCGGCCGCAGGAACCCCTAGTGATGGAGTTGGCCACTCCCTCTCTGCGCGCTCGCTCGCTCACT
GAGGCCGGGCGACCAAAGGTCGCCCGACGCCCGGGCTTTGCCCGGGCGGCCTCAGTGAGCGAGCGAGCGC
GCAGCTGCCTGCAGGGGCGCCTGATGCGGTATTTTCTCCTTACGCATCTGTGCGGTATTTCACACCGCAT
A
[95 nt withheld, positions 4762-4856]
T
[46 nt withheld, positions 4858-4903]
C
[141 nt withheld, positions 4905-5045]
CCTTTGACGTTGGAGTCCACGTTCTTT
[37 nt withheld, positions 5073-5109]
ACTCTATCTCGGGCTATTCTTTTGATTTATAAGGGATTTTGCCGATTTCGGTCTATTGGTTAAAAAATGA
GCTGATTTAACAAAAATTTAACGCGAATTTTAACAAAATATTAACGTTTACAATTTTATGGTGCACTCTC
AGTACAATCTGCTCTGATGCCGCATAGTTAAGCCAGCCCCGACACCCGCCAACACCCGCTGACGCGCCCT
GACGGGCTTGTCTGCTCCCGGCATCCGCTTACAGACAAGCTGTGACCGTCTCCGGGAGCTGCATGTGTCA
GAGGTTTTCACCGTCATCACCGAAACGCGCGAGACGAAAGGGCCTCGTGATACGCCTATTTTTATAGGTT
AATGTCATGATAATAATGGTTTCTTAGACGTCAGGTGGCACTTTTCGGGGAAATGTGCGCGGAACCCCTA
TTTGTTTATTTTTCTAAATACATTCAAATATGTATCCGCTCATGAGACAATAACCCTGATAAATGCTTCA
ATAATATTGAAAAAGGAAGAGTATGAGTATTCAACATTTCCGTGTCGCCCTTATTCCCTTTTTTGCGGCA
TTTTGCCTTCCTGTTTTTGCTCACCCAGAAACGCTGGTGAAAGTAAAAGATGCTGAAGATCAGTTGGGTG
CACGAGTGGGTTACATCGAACTGGATCTCAACAGCGGTAAGATCCTTGAGAGTTTTCGCCCCGAAGAACG
TTTTCCAATGATGAGCACTTTTAAAGTTCTGCTATGTGGCGCGGTATTATCCCGTATTGACGCCGGGCAA
GAGCAACTCGGTCGCCGCATACACTATTCTCAGAATGACTTGGTTGAGTACTCACCAGTCACAGAAAAGC
ATCTTACGGATGGCATGACAGTAAGAGAATTATGCAGTGCTGCCATAACCATGAGTGATAACACTGCGGC
CAACTTACTTCTGACAACGATCGGAGGACCGAAGGAGCTAACCGCTTTTTTGCACAACATGGGGGATCAT
GTAACTCGCCTTGATCGTTGGGAACCGGAGCTGAATGAAGCCATACCAAACGACGAGCGTGACACCACGA
TGCCTGTAGCAATGGCAACAACGTTGCGCAAACTATTAACTGGCGAACTACTTACTCTAGCTTCCCGGCA
ACAATTAATAGACTGGATGGAGGCGGATAAAGTTGCAGGACCACTTCTGCGCTCGGCCCTTCCGGCTGGC
TGGTTTATTGCTGATAAATCTGGAGCCGGTGAGCGTGGAAGCCGCGGTATCATTGCAGCACTGGGGCCAG
ATGGTAAGCCCTCCCGTATCGTAGTTATCTACACGACGGGGAGTCAGGCAACTATGGATGAACGAAATAG
ACAGATCGCTGAGATAGGTGCCTCACTGATTAAGCATTGGTAACTGTCAGACCAAGTTTACTCATATATA
CTTTAGATTGATTTAAAACTTCATTTTTAATTTAAAAGGATCTAGGTGAAGATCCTTTTTGATAATCTCA
TGACCAAAATCCCTTAACGTGAGTTTTCGTTCCACTGAGCGTCAGACCCCGTAGAAAAGATCAAAGGATC
TTCTTGAGATCCTTTTTTTCTGCGCGTAATCTGCTGCTTGCAAACAAAAAAACCACCGCTACCAGCGGTG
GTTTGTTTGCCGGATCAAGAGCTACCAACTCTTTTTCCGAAGGTAACTGGCTTCAGCAGAGCGCAGATAC
CAAATACTGTTCTTCTAGTGTAGCCGTAGTTAGGCCACCACTTCAAGAACTCTGTAGCACCGCCTACATA
CCTCGCTCTGCTAATCCTGTTACCAGTGGCTGCTGCCAGTGGCGATAAGTCGTGTCTTACCGGGTTGGAC
TCAAGACGATAGTTACCGGATAAGGCGCAGCGGTCGGGCTGAACGGGGGGTTCGTGCACACAGCCCAGCT
TGGAGCGAACGACCTACACCGAACTGAGATACCTACAGCGTGAGCTATGAGAAAGCGCCACGCTTCCCGA
AGGGAGAAAGGCGGACAGGTATCCGGTAAGCGGCAGGGTCGGAACAGGAGAGCGCACGAGGGAGCTTCCA
GGGGGAAACGCCTGGTATCTTTATAGTCCTGTCGGGTTTCGCCACCTCTGACTTGAGCGTCGATTTTTGT
GATGCTCGTCAGGGGGGCGGAGCCTATGGAAAAACGCCAGCAACGCGGCCTTTTTACGGTTCCTGGCCTT
TTGCTGGCCTTTTGCTCACATGTCCTGCAGGCAGCTGCGCGCTCGCTCGCTCACTGAGGCCGCCCGGGCA
AAGCCCGGGCGTCGGGCGACCTTTGGTCGCCCGGCCTCAGTGAGCGAGCGAGCGCGCAGAGAGGGAGTGG
CCAACTCCATCACTAGGGGTTCCTACGCGTGGGCGGGACGTTAACGGGGGCGGAACGTTAACGGGCGTAG
GGGACTTTCCGTTAACGCGGGGACTTTCCGTCGACGGGCAGAGCGCACATCGCCCACAGTCCCCGAGAAG
TTGGGGGGAGGGGTCGGC
